>Addgene plasmid #104283 | pHH0103 ARHGAP27 WW domain #2 | addgene full sequence | sequence record 203211 | Addgene NGS Result
TTGACAATTAATCATCGGCTCGTATAATGTGTGGAATTGTGAGCGGATAACAATTTCACACAGGAAACAG
CCAGTCCGTTTAGGTGTTTTCACGAGCACTTCACCAACAAGGACCATAGATTATGAAAATCGAAGAACAC
CATCACCATCACCATTCCAGCGGTAAGCTTATGTCCCCTATACTAGGTTATTGGAAAATTAAGGGCCTTG
TGCAACCCACTCGACTTCTTTTGGAATATCTTGAAGAAAAATATGAAGAGCATTTGTATGAGCGCGATGA
AGGTGATAAATGGCGAAACAAAAAGTTTGAATTGGGTTTGGAGTTTCCCAATCTTCCTTATTATATTGAT
GGTGATGTTAAATTAACACAGTCTATGGCCATCATACGTTATATAGCTGACAAGCACAACATGTTGGGTG
GTTGTCCAAAAGAGCGTGCAGAGATTTCAATGCTTGAAGGAGCGGTTTTGGATATTAGATACGGTGTTTC
GAGAATTGCATATAGTAAAGACTTTGAAACTCTCAAAGTTGATTTTCTTAGCAAGCTACCTGAAATGCTG
AAAATGTTCGAAGATCGTTTATGTCATAAAACATATTTAAATGGTGATCATGTAACCCATCCTGACTTCA
TGTTGTATGACGCTCTTGATGTTGTTTTATACATGGACCCAATGTGCCTGGATGCGTTCCCAAAATTAGT
TTGTTTTAAAAAACGTATTGAAGCTATCCCACAAATTGATAAGTACTTGAAATCCAGCAAGTATATAGCA
TGGCCTTTGCAGGGCTGGCAAGCCACGTTTGGTGGTGGCGACCATCCTCCAAAATCGGATCTGGAAGTTC
TGTTCCAGGGGCCCCTGTCCAGCGGTCTGGTTCCGCGTGGTTCCGGTACCGCGGCCCAGCCGGCCGAAAA
TCTGTACTTCCAAGGTCGTCGTGCCTCTGTGGAGCTCTCGCATGTCTCGCTGGAAACCGAATGGGGCCAA
TACTGGGATGAAGAATCGCGTCGTGTGTTCTTCTATAATCCGCTGACGGGTGAAACCGCGTGGGAAGATG
AAGCCGAAAACGAATAGGCGGCCGCATA
[142 nt withheld, positions 1079-1220]
C
[98 nt withheld, positions 1222-1319]
AGTTTGTACTGGTGACGAAACTCAGTGTCTAGCTAGAGTGGC
[149 nt withheld, positions 1362-1510]
T
[41 nt withheld, positions 1512-1552]
T
[62 nt withheld, positions 1554-1615]
A
[35 nt withheld, positions 1617-1651]
CCTCCCTCAATCGGTTGAATGTCGCCCTTTTGTCTTTGGCGCTGGTAAACCATATGAA
[86 nt withheld, positions 1710-1795]
T
[54 nt withheld, positions 1797-1850]
CTAGCGCCGCCCTATACCTTGTCTGCCTCCCCGCGTTGCGTCGCGGTGCATGGAGCCGGGCCACCTCGAC
CTGAATGGAAGCCGGCGGCACCTCGCTAACGGATTCACCACTCCAAGAATTGGAGCCAATCAATTCTTGC
GGAGAACTGTGAATGCGCAAACCAACCCTTGGCAGAACATATCCATCGCGTCCGCCATCTCCAGCAGCCG
CACGCGGCGCATCTCGGGCAGCGTTGGGTCCTGGCCACGGGTGCGCATGATCGTGCTCCTGTCGTTGAGG
ACCCGGCTAGGCTGGCGGGGTTGCCTTACTGGTTAGCAGAATGAATCACCGATACGCGAGCGAACGTGAA
GCGACTGCTGCTGCAAAACGTCTGCGACCTGAGCAACAACATGAATGGTCTTCGGTTTCCGTGTTTCGTA
AAGTCTGGAAACGCGGAAGTCAGCGCCCTGCACCATTATGTTCCGGATCTGCATCGCAGGATGCTGCTGG
CTACCCTGTGGAACACCTACATCTGTATTAACGAAGCGCTGGCATTGACCCTGAGTGATTTTTCTCTGGT
CCCGCCGCATCCATACCGCCAGTTGTTTACCCTCACAACGTTCCAGTAACCGGGCATGTTCATCATCAGT
AACCCGTATCGTGAGCATCCTCTCTCGTTTCATCGGTATCATTACCCCCATGAACAGAAATCCCCCTTAC
ACGGAGGCATCAGTGACCAAACAGGAAAAAACCGCCCTTAACATGGCCCGCTTTATCAGAAGCCAGACAT
TAACGCTTCTGGAGAAACTCAACGAGCTGGACGCGGATGAACAGGCAGACATCTGTGAATCGCTTCACGA
CCACGCTGATGAGCTTTACCGCAGGATCCGCGAAATTGTAAGCGTTAATATTTTGTTAAAATTCGCGTTA
AATTTTTGTTAAATCAGCTCATTTTTTAACCAATAGGCCGAAATCGGCAAAATCCCTTATAAATCAAAAG
AATAGACCGAGATAGGGT
[37 nt withheld, positions 2849-2885]
AAAGAACGTGGACTCCAACGTCAAAGG
[49 nt withheld, positions 2913-2961]
T
[91 nt withheld, positions 2963-3053]
G
[124 nt withheld, positions 3055-3178]
CGCGGATCCTGCCTCGCGCGTTTCGGTGATGACGGTGAAAACCTCTGACACATGCAGCTCCCGGAGACGG
TCACAGCTTGTCTGTAAGCGGATGCCGGGAGCAGACAAGCCCGTCAGGGCGCGTCAGCGGGTGTTGGCGG
GTGTCGGGGCGCAGCCATGACCCAGTCACGTAGCGATAGCGGAGTGTATACTGGCTTAACTATGCGGCAT
CAGAGCAGATTGTACTGAGAGTGCACCATATGCGGTGTGAAATACCGCACAGATGCGTAAGGAGAAAATA
CCGCATCAGGCGCTCTTCCGCTTCCTCGCTCACTGACTCGCTGCGCTCGGTCGTTCGGCTGCGGCGAGCG
GTATCAGCTCACTCAAAGGCGGTAATACGGTTATCCACAGAATCAGGGGATAACGCAGGAAAGAACATGT
GAGCAAAAGGCCAGCAAAAGGCCAGGAACCGTAAAAAGGCCGCGTTGCTGGCGTTTTTCCATAGGCTCCG
CCCCCCTGACGAGCATCACAAAAATCGACGCTCAAGTCAGAGGTGGCGAAACCCGACAGGACTATAAAGA
TACCAGGGTTTCCCCCTGGAAGCTCCCTCGTGCGCTCTCCTGTTCCGACCCTGCCGCTTACCGGATACCT
GTCCGCCTTTCTCCCTTCGGGAAGCGTGGCGCTTTCTCATAGCTCACGCTGTAGGTATCTCAGTTCGGTG
TAGGTCGTTCGCTCCAAGCTGGGCTGTGTGCACGAACCCCCCGTTCAGCCCGACCGCTGCGCCTTATCCG
GTAACTATCGTCTTGAGTCCAACCCGGTAAGACACGACTTATCGCCACTGGCAGCAGCCACTGGTAACAG
GATTAGCAGAGCGAGGTATGTAGGCGGTGCTACAGAGTTCTTGAAGTGGTGGCCTAACTACGGCTACACT
AGAAGGACAGTATTTGGTATCTGCGCTCTGCTGAAGCCAGTTACCTTCGGAAAAAGAGTTGGTAGCTCTT
GATCCGGCAAACAAACCACCGCTGGTAGCGGTGGTTTTTTTGTTTGCAAGCAGCAGATTACGCGCAGAAA
AAAAGGATCTCAAGAAGATCCTTTGATCTTTTCTACGGGGTCTGACGCTCAGTGGAACGAAAACTCACGT
TAAGGGATTTTGGTCATGAGATTATCAAAAAGGATCTTCACCTAGATCCTTTTAAATTAAAAATGAAGTT
TTAAATCAATCTAAAGTATATATGAGTAAACTTGGTCTGACAGTTACCAATGCTTAATCAGTGAGGCACC
TATCTCAGCGATCTGTCTATTTCGTTCATCCATAGTTGCCTGACTCCCCGTCGTGTAGATAACTACGATA
CGGGAGGGCTTACCATCTGGCCCCAGTGCTGCAATGATACCGCGAGACCCACGCTCACCGGCTCCAGATT
TATCAGCAATAAACCAGCCAGCCGGAAGGGCCGAGCGCAGAAGTGGTCCTGCAACTTTATCCGCCTCCAT
CCAGTCTATTAATTGTTGCCGGGAAGCTAGAGTAAGTAGTTCGCCAGTTAATAGTTTGCGCAACGTTGTT
GCCATTGCTGCAGGCATCGTGGTGTCACGCTCGTCGTTTGGTATGGCTTCATTCAGCTCCGGTTCCCAAC
GATCAAGGCGAGTTACATGATCCCCCATGTTGTGCAAAAAAGCGGTTAGCTCCTTCGGTCCTCCGATCGT
TGTCAGAAGTAAGTTGGCCGCAGTGTTATCACTCATGGTTATGGCAGCACTGCATAATTCTCTTACTGTC
ATGCCATCCGTAAGATGCTTTTCTGTGACTGGTGAGTACTCAACCAAGTCATTCTGAGAATAGTGTATGC
GGCGACCGAGTTGCTCTTGCCCGGCGTCAACACGGGATAATACCGCGCCACATAGCAGAACTTTAAAAGT
GCTCATCATTGGAAAACGTTCTTCGGGGCGAAAACTCTCAAGGATCTTACCGCTGTTGAGATCCAGTTCG
ATGTAACCCACTCGTGCACCCAACTGATCTTCAGCATCTTTTACTTTCACCAGCGTTTCTGGGTGAGCAA
AAACAGGAAGGCAAAATGCCGCAAAAAAGGGAATAAGGGCGACACGGAAATGTTGAATACTCATACTCTT
CCTTTTTCAATATTATTGAAGCATTTATCAGGGTTATTGTCTCATGAGCGGATACATATTTGAATGTATT
TAGAAAAATAAACAAATAGGGGTTCCGCGCACATTTCCCCGAAAAGTGCCACCTGACGTCTAAGAAACCA
TTATTATCATGACATTAACCTATAAAAATAGGCGTATCACGAGGCCCTTTCGTCTTCAAGAATTCCCGAC
ACCATCGAATGGTGCAAAACCTTTCGCGGTATGGCATGATAGCGCCCGGAAGAGAGTCAATTCAGGGTGG
TGAATGTGAAACCAGTAACGTTATACGATGTCGCAGAGTATGCCGGTGTCTCTTATCAGACCGTTTCCCG
CGTGGTGAACCAGGCCAGCCACGTTTCTGCGAAAACGCGGGAAAAAGTGGAAGCGGCGATGGCGGAGCTG
AATTACATTCCCAACCGCGTGGCACAACAACTGGCGGGCAAACAGTCGTTGCTGATTGGCGTTGCCACCT
CCAGTCTGGCCCTGCACGCGCCGTCGCAAATTGTCGCGGCGATTAAATCTCGCGCCGATCAACTGGGTGC
CAGCGTGGTGGTGTCGATGGTAGAACGAAGCGGCGTCGAAGCCTGTAAAGCGGCGGTGCACAATCTTCTC
GCGCAACGCGTCAGTGGGCTGATCATTAACTATCCGCTGGATGACCAGGATGCCATTGCTGTGGAAGCTG
CCTGCACTAATGTTCCGGCGTTATTTCTTGATGTCTCTGACCAGACACCCATCAACAGTATTATTTTCTC
CCATGAAGACGGTACGCGACTGGGCGTGGAGCATCTGGTCGCATTGGGTCACCAGCAAATCGCGCTGTTA
GCGGGCCCATTAAGTTCTGTCTCGGCGCGTCTGCGTCTGGCTGGCTGGCATAAATATCTCACTCGCAATC
AAATTCAGCCGATAGCGGAACGGGAAGGCGACTGGAGTGCCATGTCCGGTTTTCAACAAACCATGCAAAT
GCTGAATGAGGGCATCGTTCCCACTGCGATGCTGGTTGCCAACGATCAGATGGCGCTGGGCGCAATGCGC
GCCATTACCGAGTCCGGGCTGCGCGTTGGTGCGGATATCTCGGTAGTGGGATACGACGATACCGAAGACA
GCTCATGTTATATCCCGCCGTTAACCACCATCAAACAGGATTTTCGCCTGCTGGGGCAAACCAGCGTGGA
CCGCTTGCTGCAACTCTCTCAGGGCCAGGCGGTGAAGGGCAATCAGCTGTTGCCCGTCTCACTGGTGAAA
AGAAAAACCACCCTGGCGCCCAATACGCAAACCGCCTCTCCCCGCGCGTTGGCCGATTCATTAATGCAGC
TGGCACGACAGGTTTCCCGACTGGAAAGCGGGCAGTGAGCGCAACGCAATTAATGTAAGTTAGCTCACTC
ATTAGGCACAATTCTCATGTTTGACAGCTTATCATCGACTGCACGGTGCACCAATGCTTCTGGCGTCAGG
CAGCCATCGGAAGCTGTGGTATGGCTGTGCAGGTCGTAAATCACTGCATAATTCGTGTCGCTCAAGGCGC
ACTCCCGTTCTGGATAATGTTTTTTGCGCCGACATCATAACGGTTCTGGCAAATATTCTGAAATGAGCTG
Features (pLannotate 1.2.2; 21 found; start..end, strand, type, name):
      1..29      +  promoter       tac promoter: strong E. coli promoter; hybrid between the trp and lac UV5 promoters
     37..53      +  protein_bind   lac operator: The lac repressor binds to the lac operator to inhibit transcription in E. coli. This inhibition can be relieved by adding lactose or isopropyl-β-D-thiogalactopyranoside (IPTG). lac repressor encoded by lacI
    138..155     +  CDS            6xHis: 6xHis affinity tag
    171..824     +  CDS            GST26_SCHJA: Experimental evidence at protein level: Swiss-Prot protein existence level 1. GST isoenzymes appear to play a central role in the parasite detoxification system. Other functions are also suspected including a role in increasing the solubility of haematin in the parasite gut. From Schistosoma japonicum (Blood fluke).
    891..1064    +  CDS            ARHGAP27 (fragment): RHG27_HUMAN - Also known as CAMGAP1, SH3D20. Experimental evidence at protein level: Swiss-Prot protein existence level 1. Rho GTPase-activating protein which may be involved in clathrin-mediated endocytosis. GTPase activators for the Rho-type GTPases act by converting them to an inactive GDP-bound state. Has activity toward CDC42 and RAC1 (By similarity). From Homo sapiens (Human).
   1083..1130    +  terminator     fd terminator (sequence withheld): central terminator from bacteriophage fd (Otsuka and Kunisawa, 1982)
   1135..1347    +  CDS            M13 gene III (fragment) (sequence partly withheld): pIII; III; minor coat protein
   1362..1832    +  CDS            M13 gene III (fragment) (sequence partly withheld): pIII; III; minor coat protein
   1854..1924    +  CDS            TcR (fragment): tetracycline efflux protein; tet; confers resistance to tetracycline
   2166..2546    -  CDS            YPB1_ECOLX: Protein predicted: Swiss-Prot protein existence level 4. From Escherichia coli.
   2563..2714    +  CDS            rop (fragment): Rop protein, which maintains plasmids at low copy number; rop
   2750..3178    -  rep_origin     f1 ori (sequence partly withheld): f1 bacteriophage origin of replication; arrow indicates direction of (+) strand synthesis
   3187..3226    +  CDS            rop (fragment): Rop protein, which maintains plasmids at low copy number; rop
   3328..3468    +  misc_feature   bom: basis of mobility region from pBR322
   3654..4241    -  rep_origin     ori: high-copy-number ColE1/pMB1/pBR322/pUC origin of replication
   4412..5272    -  CDS            AmpR: β-lactamase; bla; confers resistance to ampicillin, carbenicillin, and related antibiotics
   5273..5377    -  promoter       AmpR promoter: bla
   5486..5563    +  promoter       lacIq promoter: lacI (mutant); In the lacIq allele, a single base change in the promoter boosts expression of the lacI gene about 10-fold.
   5564..6646    +  CDS            lacI: lac repressor; lacI; The lac repressor binds to the lac operator to inhibit transcription in E. coli. This inhibition can be relieved by adding lactose or isopropyl-β-D-thiogalactopyranoside (IPTG).
   6659..6680    +  protein_bind   CAP binding site: CAP binding activates transcription in the presence of cAMP. E. coli catabolite activator protein
   6699..6716    +  promoter       tet promoter (fragment): E. coli promoter for tetracycline efflux protein gene
