[The description below was written by a language model from this plasmid's Addgene catalogue record and pLannotate feature annotations shown in this document.]
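Description:
pHH0103 ARHGAP27 WW domain #2 is a 6,888 nt bacterial expression plasmid built on the pHH0103 backbone for producing the second WW domain of human ARHGAP27, a Rho GTPase-activating protein, as a GST fusion in E. coli. It replicates from a ColE1/pMB1-type origin and is selected with ampicillin through the β-lactamase gene and its native promoter. The annotation also shows a pBR322 bom region, interrupted rop fragments and an f1 phage origin, which could support single-stranded DNA production with helper phage. The record lists copy number as unknown.

Expression is driven by the tac promoter, followed by a lac operator. The plasmid carries its own lacI gene under the lacIq promoter, so transcription is repressed until induced with IPTG. The open reading frame begins with a 6xHis tag, then Schistosoma japonicum glutathione S-transferase, and then the ARHGAP27 fragment. The insert is 183 bp, codon optimized for bacteria, and was cloned between SfiI and NotI sites. According to the depositor, a linker lies between GST and the domain; its sequence resembles a TEV protease recognition site, which would allow tag removal, although the record does not state this explicitly.

An fd terminator follows the insert. Beyond it lie fragments of M13 gene III and a tetracycline resistance gene fragment, apparently non-functional remnants suggesting that the backbone derives from a phage-display phagemid. The dual His and GST tags suit affinity purification of the isolated domain, for example for binding or ligand-specificity studies, though the record gives the purpose only as bacterial expression.
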