Addgene plasmid #104283: pHH0103 ARHGAP27 WW domain #2
Purpose: Bacterial expression of WW domain #2 from ARHGAP27
Depositing lab: Sachdev Sidhu & Marius Sudol. Depositing organization: University of Toronto.
Backbone
  Vector backbone: pHH0103
  Vector type: Bacterial Expression
Growth in bacteria
  Bacterial resistance: Ampicillin, 100 μg/mL
  Growth temperature: 37°C
  Growth strain: DH5alpha
  Copy number: Unknown
Gene/Insert
  Gene/Insert name: ARHGAP27 WW domain #2
  Species: H. sapiens (human)
  Insert size (bp): 183
  Mutation: codon optimized for expression in bacteria
  Entrez Gene: ARHGAP27 (a.k.a. CAMGAP1, FLJ35572, FLJ43547, MGC120624)
  Promoter: tac
  Tag / fusion protein: GST (N terminal on backbone)
  Cloning method: Restriction Enzyme; 5′ cloning site SfiI (unknown if destroyed); 3′ cloning site NotI (unknown if destroyed)
  Sequencing primers: 5′ pGEX-5'
Terms and licenses: Academic/Nonprofit Terms; Industry Terms: Not Available to Industry
Depositor comments: Amino acid sequence: Linker - ENLYFQGRRASV(gagctc) and WW domain - SHVSLETEWGQYWDEESRRVFFYNPLTGETAWEDEAENE
How to cite: pHH0103 ARHGAP27 WW domain #2 was a gift from Sachdev Sidhu & Marius Sudol (Addgene plasmid # 104283 ; http://n2t.net/addgene:104283 ; RRID:Addgene_104283)
