>Addgene plasmid #104283 | pHH0103 ARHGAP27 WW domain #2 | depositor partial sequence | sequence record 197435 | WW domain with linker
GGCCCAGCCGGCCGAAAATCTGTACTTCCAAGGTCGTCGTGCCTCTGTGGAGCTCTCGCATGTCTCGCTG
GAAACCGAATGGGGCCAATACTGGGATGAAGAATCGCGTCGTGTGTTCTTCTATAATCCGCTGACGGGTG
AAACCGCGTGGGAAGATGAAGCCGAAAACGAATAGGCGGCCGC
